Addgene plasmid #106066: Opto-A2AR
Purpose: Expression of a chimeric putative G-protein coupled receptor (Rhodopsin-A2AR; Opto-A2AR; F8; 719)
Depositing lab: Harald Janovjak. Depositing organization: Institute of Science and Technology Austria (I.S.T. Austria). Publication: Optical functionalization of human Class A orphan G-protein-coupled receptors. Morri M, Sanchez-Romero I, Tichy AM, Kainrath S, Gerrard EJ, Hirschfeld PP, Schwarz J, Janovjak H. Nat Commun. 2018 May 16;9(1):1950. doi: 10.1038/s41467-018-04342-1. PubMed 29769519.
Backbone
  Vector backbone: pcDNA3.1-
  Backbone manufacturer: Invitrogen
  Backbone size w/o insert (bp): 5427
  Vector type: Mammalian Expression
  Selectable markers: Neomycin (select with G418)
Growth in bacteria
  Bacterial resistance: Ampicillin, 100 μg/mL
  Growth temperature: 37°C
  Growth strain: DH5alpha
  Copy number: High Copy
Gene/Insert
  Gene/Insert name: Opto-A2AR
  Species: H. sapiens (human), B. taurus (bovine)
  Insert size (bp): 1434
  Mutation: Chimeric receptor protein
  Entrez Gene: ADORA2A (a.k.a. A2aR, ADORA2, RDC8)
  Promoter: CMV
  Tag / fusion protein: VSV-G (N terminal on insert); Rhodopsin-1D4 (C terminal on insert)
  Cloning method: Restriction Enzyme; 5′ cloning site unknown (unknown if destroyed); 3′ cloning site unknown (unknown if destroyed)
  Sequencing primers: 5′ CMV_F (CGCAAATGGGCGGTAGGCGTG); 3′ pcDNA_R (CAACAGATGGCTGGCAAC)
Terms and licenses: Academic/Nonprofit Terms; Industry Terms: Not Available to Industry
Depositor comments: two step cloning; 5' and 3' sites cannot be used for (sub)cloning
How to cite: Opto-A2AR was a gift from Harald Janovjak (Addgene plasmid # 106066 ; http://n2t.net/addgene:106066 ; RRID:Addgene_106066)
