[The description below was written by a language model from this plasmid's Addgene catalogue record and pLannotate feature annotations shown in this document.]
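Description:
Opto-A2AR is a mammalian expression plasmid built on the Invitrogen pcDNA3.1(-) backbone, with a sequenced length of about 6.8 kb. It is maintained in E. coli through a high-copy ColE1/pUC-type origin and an ampicillin resistance gene (β-lactamase with its own promoter). It also carries an f1 origin for single-stranded DNA production. For selection in mammalian cells, an SV40 early promoter drives a neomycin phosphotransferase gene, followed by an SV40 polyadenylation signal, which allows G418 selection of stable transfectants.

The payload is a roughly 1.4 kb open reading frame encoding a chimeric G-protein-coupled receptor that combines bovine rhodopsin with the human adenosine A2A receptor (ADORA2A). Automated annotation matches much of the coding region to bovine rhodopsin, including the N-terminal segment that carries the N-linked glycosylation signal. The A2AR-derived portions were not annotated separately, and the record does not state which receptor segments come from which parent. According to the catalogue fields, the chimera carries an N-terminal VSV-G epitope and a C-terminal rhodopsin 1D4 epitope, both useful for detecting the protein. Expression is driven by the CMV immediate-early enhancer and promoter and terminated by the bovine growth hormone polyadenylation signal. A T7 promoter lies upstream of the insert. Short annotated fragments such as the HIV-1 LTR, ble, lacI and bom hits appear to be partial sequence matches in the backbone rather than functional parts.

The associated work concerns making class A GPCRs optically controllable, so the construct is presumably intended to place A2AR-type signalling under light control in transfected mammalian cells. The depositor notes that the insert was assembled in two steps and that the flanking cloning sites cannot be used for subcloning.
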