Features (pLannotate 1.2.2; 21 found; start..end, strand, type, name):
     74..453     +  enhancer       CMV enhancer: human cytomegalovirus immediate early enhancer
    454..657     +  promoter       CMV promoter: human cytomegalovirus (CMV) immediate early promoter
    653..686     +  LTR            5' LTR (truncated) (fragment): truncated 5' long terminal repeat (LTR) from HIV-1
    702..720     +  promoter       T7 promoter: promoter for bacteriophage T7 RNA polymerase
    863..1825    +  CDS            RHO (fragment): OPSD_BOVIN - Experimental evidence at protein level: Swiss-Prot protein existence level 1. Photoreceptor required for image-forming vision at low light intensity. Required for photoreceptor cell viability after birth (By similarity). Light-induced isomerization of 11-cis to all-trans retinal triggers a conformational change that activates signaling via G- proteins (PubMed:10926528, PubMed:12044163, PubMed:11972040, PubMed:16908857, PubMed:16586416, PubMed:17060607, PubMed:17449675, PubMed:18818650, PubMed:21389983, PubMed:22198838, PubMed:23579341, PubMed:25205354, PubMed:27458239). Subsequent
    878..916     +  CDS            opsin tag: segment of bovine rhodopsin containing a signal for N-linked glycosylation (Favaloro et al., 2008) The asparagine in the NKT tripeptide will be glycosylated if this sequence is exposed to the ER lumen.
   2277..2388    +  polyA_signal   bGH poly(A) signal: bovine growth hormone polyadenylation signal
   2505..2526    +  promoter       SV40 promoter (fragment): SV40 enhancer and early promoter
   2547..2975    +  rep_origin     f1 ori (sequence partly withheld): f1 bacteriophage origin of replication; arrow indicates direction of (+) strand synthesis
   2989..3318    +  promoter       SV40 promoter: SV40 enhancer and early promoter
   3385..4176    +  CDS            neo: KKA2_KLEPN - Also known as kan, nptII. Experimental evidence at protein level: Swiss-Prot protein existence level 1. Resistance to kanamycin, neomycin, paromomycin, ribostamycin, butirosin and gentamicin B. From Klebsiella pneumoniae.
   4200..4358    +  CDS            ble (fragment): BLE_KLEPN - Experimental evidence at protein level: Swiss-Prot protein existence level 1. Binding protein with a strong affinity to the bleomycin family of antibiotics. Binds to CL990; an antimitotic-antibiotic compound. From Klebsiella pneumoniae.
   4353..4474    +  polyA_signal   SV40 poly(A) signal: SV40 polyadenylation signal
   4547..4563    -  protein_bind   lac operator: The lac repressor binds to the lac operator to inhibit transcription in E. coli. This inhibition can be relieved by adding lactose or isopropyl-β-D-thiogalactopyranoside (IPTG). lac repressor encoded by lacI
   4571..4601    -  promoter       lac promoter: promoter for the E. coli lac operon
   4616..4637    -  protein_bind   CAP binding site: CAP binding activates transcription in the presence of cAMP. E. coli catabolite activator protein
   4650..4742    -  CDS            lacI (fragment): lac repressor; lacI; The lac repressor binds to the lac operator to inhibit transcription in E. coli. This inhibition can be relieved by adding lactose or isopropyl-β-D-thiogalactopyranoside (IPTG).
   4925..5513    -  rep_origin     ori: high-copy-number ColE1/pMB1/pBR322/pUC origin of replication
   5684..6544    -  CDS            AmpR: β-lactamase; bla; confers resistance to ampicillin, carbenicillin, and related antibiotics
   6545..6649    -  promoter       AmpR promoter: bla
   6708..6760    -  misc_feature   bom (fragment): basis of mobility region from pBR322
>Addgene plasmid #106066 | Opto-A2AR | addgene full sequence | sequence record 209707 | Addgene NGS Result
AATTGCATGAAGAATCTGCTTAGGGTTAGGCGTTTTGCGCTGCTTCGCGATGTACGGGCCAGATATACGC
GTTGACATTGATTATTGACTAGTTATTAATAGTAATCAATTACGGGGTCATTAGTTCATAGCCCATATAT
GGAGTTCCGCGTTACATAACTTACGGTAAATGGCCCGCCTGGCTGACCGCCCAACGACCCCCGCCCATTG
ACGTCAATAATGACGTATGTTCCCATAGTAACGCCAATAGGGACTTTCCATTGACGTCAATGGGTGGAGT
ATTTACGGTAAACTGCCCACTTGGCAGTACATCAAGTGTATCATATGCCAAGTACGCCCCCTATTGACGT
CAATGACGGTAAATGGCCCGCCTGGCATTATGCCCAGTACATGACCTTATGGGACTTTCCTACTTGGCAG
TACATCTACGTATTAGTCATCGCTATTACCATGGTGATGCGGTTTTGGCAGTACATCAATGGGCGTGGAT
AGCGGTTTGACTCACGGGGATTTCCAAGTCTCCACCCCATTGACGTCAATGGGAGTTTGTTTTGGCACCA
AAATCAACGGGACTTTCCAAAATGTCGTAACAACTCCGCCCCATTGACGCAAATGGGCGGTAGGCGTGTA
CGGTGGGAGGTCTATATAAGCAGAGCTCTCTGGCTAACTAGAGAACCCACTGCTTACTGGCTTATCGAAA
TTAATACGACTCACTATAGGGAGACACAAGCTGGCTAGCGTTTAAACGGGCCCTCTAGACTCGAGCACCA
TGAAAACGATCATCGCCCTGAGCTACATCTTCTGCCTGGTATTCGCCATGTACACCGATATAGAGATGAA
CAGGCTGGGAAAGGATAGCCTCATGAACGGGACCGAGGGCCCAAACTTCTACGTGCCTTTCTCCAACAAG
ACGGGCGTGGTGCGCAGCCCCTTCGAGGCCCCGCAGTACTACCTGGCGGAGCCATGGCAGTTCTCCATGC
TGGCCGCCTACATGTTCCTGCTGATCATGCTTGGCTTCCCCATCAACTTCCTCACGCTGTACGTCGTGTG
GCTCAACAGCAACCTGCAGAACGTCCTCAACTACATCCTGCTCAACCTGGCCGTGGCCGACCTCTTCATG
GTGTTCGGGGGCTTCACCACCACCCTCTACACCTCTCTGCACGGGTACTTCGTCTTTGGGCCCACGGGCT
GCAACCTGGAGGGCTTCTTTGCCACCTTGGGCGGTGAAATTGCACTGTGGTCCTTGGTGGTCCTGGCCAT
CGAGCGGTACGTGGTGGTGCGCATCCCGCTCCGGTACAATGGCTTGGTGACCGGCACGAGGGCCATCATG
GGCGTCGCCTTCACCTGGGTCATGGCTCTGGCCTGTGCCGCGCCCCCCCTCGTCGGCTGGTCCAGGTACA
TCCCGGAGGGCATGCAGTGCTCGTGCGGGATTGACTACTACACGCCCCACGAGGAAACCAACAATGAGTC
GTTCGTCATCTACATGTTCGTGGTCCACTTCATCATCCCCCTGATTGTCATATTCTTCTGCTACGGACGG
ATCTTCCTGGCGGCGCGACGACAGCTGAAGCAGATGGAGAGCCAGCCTCTGCCGGGGGAGCGGGCACGGT
CCACACTGCAGAAGGAGGTCCATGCTCGCATGGTGATCATCATGGTCATCGCTTTCCTAATCTGCTGGCT
GCCCTACGCTGGGGTGGCGTTCTACATCTTCACCCATCAGGGCTCTGACTTTGGCCCCATCTTCATGACC
ATCCCGGCTTTCTTTGCCAAGACTTCTGCCGTCTACAACCCCGTCATCTACATCATGATGAACAAGCAGT
TCCGCCAGACCTTCCGCAAGATCATTCGCAGCCACGTCCTGAGGCAGCAAGAACCTTTCAAGGCAGCTGG
CACCAGTGCCCGGGTCTTGGCAGCTCATGGCAGTGACGGAGAGCAGGTCAGCCTCCGGCTCAACGGCCAC
CCGCCAGGAGTGTGGGCCAACGGCAGTGCTCCCCACCCTGAGCGGAGGCCCAATGGCTATGCCCTGGGGC
TGGTGAGTGGAGGGAGTGCCCAAGAGTCCCAGGGGAACACGGGCCTCCCAGACGTGGAGCTCCTTAGCCA
TGAGCTCAAGGGAGTGTGCCCAGAGCCCCCTGGCCTAGATGACCCCCTGGCCCAGGATGGAGCAGGAGTG
TCCACAGAAACCAGCCAAGTGGCGCCTGCCTAAGAATTCCACCACACTGGACTAGTGGATCCGAGCTCGG
TACCAAGCTTAAGTTTAAACCGCTGATCAGCCTCGACTGTGCCTTCTAGTTGCCAGCCATCTGTTGTTTG
CCCCTCCCCCGTGCCTTCCTTGACCCTGGAAGGTGCCACTCCCACTGTCCTTTCCTAATAAAATGAGGAA
ATTGCATCGCATTGTCTGAGTAGGTGTCATTCTATTCTGGGGGGTGGGGTGGGGCAGGACAGCAAGGGGG
AGGATTGGGAAGAGAATAGCAGGCATGCTGGGGATGCGGTGGGCTCTATGGCTTCTGAGGCGGAAAGAAC
CAGCTGGGGCTCTAGGGGGTATCCCC
[124 nt withheld, positions 2547-2670]
C
[91 nt withheld, positions 2672-2762]
A
[49 nt withheld, positions 2764-2812]
CCTTTGACGTTGGAGTCCACGTTCTTT
[37 nt withheld, positions 2840-2876]
ACCCTATCTCGGTCTATTCTTTTGATTTATAAGGGATTTTGCCGATTTCGGCCTATTGGTTAAAAAATGA
GCTGATTTAACAAAAATTTAACGCGAATTAATTCTGTGGAATGTGTGTCAGTTAGGGTGTGGAAAGTCCC
CAGGCTCCCCAGCAGGCAGAAGTATGCAAAGCATGCATCTCAATTAGTCAGCAACCAGGTGTGGAAAGTC
CCCAGGCTCCCCAGCAGGCAGAAGTATGCAAAGCATGCATCTCAATTAGTCAGCAACCATAGTCCCGCCC
CTAACTCCGCCCATCCCGCCCCTAACTCCGCCCAGTTCCGCCCATTCTCCGCCCCATGGCTGACTAATTT
TTTTTATTTATGCAGAGGCCGAGGCCGCCTCTGCCTCTGAGCTATTCCAGAAGTAGTGAGGAGGCTTTTT
TGGAGGCCTAGGCTTTTGCAAAAAGCTCCCGGGAGCTTGTATATCCATTTTCGGATCTGATCAAGAGACA
GGATGAGGATCGTTTCGCATGATTGAACAAGATGGATTGCACGCAGGTTCTCCGGCCGCTTGGGTGGAGA
GGCTATTCGGCTATGACTGGGCACAACAGACAATCGGCTGCTCTGATGCCGCCGTGTTCCGGCTGTCAGC
GCAGGGGCGCCCGGTTCTTTTTGTCAAGACCGACCTGTCCGGTGCCCTGAATGAACTGCAGGACGAGGCA
GCGCGGCTATCGTGGCTGGCCACGACGGGCGTTCCTTGCGCAGCTGTGCTCGACGTTGTCACTGAAGCGG
GAAGGGACTGGCTGCTATTGGGCGAAGTGCCGGGGCAGGATCTCCTGTCATCTCACCTTGCTCCTGCCGA
GAAAGTATCCATCATGGCTGATGCAATGCGGCGGCTGCATACGCTTGATCCGGCTACCTGCCCATTCGAC
CACCAAGCGAAACATCGCATCGAGCGAGCACGTACTCGGATGGAAGCCGGTCTTGTCGATCAGGATGATC
TGGACGAAGAACATCAGGGGCTCGCGCCAGCCGAACTGTTCGCCAGGCTCAAGGCGCGCATGCCCGACGG
CGAGGATCTCGTCGTGACCCATGGCGATGCCTGCTTGCCGAATATCATGGTGGAAAATGGCCGCTTTTCT
GGATTCATCGACTGTGGCCGGCTGGGTGTGGCGGACCGCTATCAGGACATAGCGTTGGCTACCCGTGATA
TTGCTGAAGAACTTGGCGGCGAATGGGCTGACCGCTTCCTCGTGCTTTACGGTATCGCCGCTCCCGATTC
GCAGCGCATCGCCTTCTATCGCCTTCTTGACGAGTTCTTCTGAGCGGGACTCTGGGGTTCGAAATGACCG
ACCAAGCGACGCCCAACCTGCCATCACGAGATTTCGATTCCACCGCCGCCTTCTATGAAAGGTTGGGCTT
CGGAATCGTTTTCCGGGACGCCGGCTGGATGATCCTCCAGCGCGGGGATCTCATGCTGGAGTTCTTCGCC
CACCCCAACTTGTTTATTGCAGCTTATAATGGTTACAAATAAAGCAATAGCATCACAAATTTCACAAATA
AAGCATTTTTTTCACTGCATTCTAGTTGTGGTTTGTCCAAACTCATCAATGTATCTTATCATGTCTGTAT
ACCGTCGACCTCTAGCTAGAGCTTGGCGTAATCATGGTCATAGCTGTTTCCTGTGTGAAATTGTTATCCG
CTCACAATTCCACACAACATACGAGCCGGAAGCATAAAGTGTAAAGCCTGGGGTGCCTAATGAGTGAGCT
AACTCACATTAATTGCGTTGCGCTCACTGCCCGCTTTCCAGTCGGGAAACCTGTCGTGCCAGCTGCATTA
ATGAATCGGCCAACGCGCGGGGAGAGGCGGTTTGCGTATTGGGCGCTCTTGCGCTTCCTCGCTCACTGAC
TCGCTGCGCTCGGTCGTTCGGCTGCGGCGAGCGGTATCAGCTCACTCAAAGGCGGTAATACGGTTATCCA
CAGAATCAGGGGATAACGCAGGAAAGAACATGTGAGCAAAAGGCCAGCAAAAGGCCAGGAACCGTAAAAA
GGCCGCGTTGCTGGCGTTTTTCCATAGGCTCCGCCCCCCTGACGAGCATCACAAAAATCGACGCTCAAGT
CAGAGGTGGCGAAACCCGACAGGACTATAAAGATACCAGGCGTTTCCCCCTGGAAGCTCCCTCGTGCGCT
CTCCTGTTCCGACCCTGCCGCTTACCGGATACCTGTCCGCCTTTCTCCCTTCGGGAAGCGTGGCGCTTTC
TCATAGCTCACGCTGTAGGTATCTCAGTTCGGTGTAGGTCGTTCGCTCCAAGCTGGGCTGTGTGCACGAA
CCCCCCGTTCAGCCCGACCGCTGCGCCTTATCCGGTAACTATCGTCTTGAGTCCAACCCGGTAAGACACG
ACTTATCGCCACTGGCAGCAGCCACTGGTAACAGGATTAGCAGAGCGAGGTATGTAGGCGGTGCTACAGA
GTTCTTGAAGTGGTGGCCTAACTACGGCTACACTAGAAGAACAGTATTTGGTATCTGCGCTCTGCTGAAG
CCAGTTACCTTCGGAAAAAGAGTTGGTAGCTCTTGATCCGGCAAACAAACCACCGCTGGTAGCGGTGGTT
TTTTTGTTTGCAAGCAGCAGATTACGCGCAGAAAAAAAGGATCTCAAGAAGATCCTTTGATCTTTTCTAC
GGGGTCTGACGCTCAGTGGAACGAAAACTCACGTTAAGGGATTTTGGTCATGAGATTATCAAAAAGGATC
TTCACCTAGATCCTTTTAAATTAAAAATGAAGTTTTAAATCAATCTAAAGTATATATGAGTAAACTTGGT
CTGACAGTTACCAATGCTTAATCAGTGAGGCACCTATCTCAGCGATCTGTCTATTTCGTTCATCCATAGT
TGCCTGACTCCCCGTCGTGTAGATAACTACGATACGGGAGGGCTTACCATCTGGCCCCAGTGCTGCAATG
ATACCGCGGGACCCACGCTCACCGGCTCCAGATTTATCAGCAATAAACCAGCCAGCCGGAAGGGCCGAGC
GCAGAAGTGGTCCTGCAACTTTATCCGCCTCCATCCAGTCTATTAATTGTTGCCGGGAAGCTAGAGTAAG
TAGTTCGCCAGTTAATAGTTTGCGCAACGTTGTTGCCATTGCTACAGGCATCGTGGTGTCACGCTCGTCG
TTTGGTATGGCTTCATTCAGCTCCGGTTCCCAACGATCAAGGCGAGTTACATGATCCCCCATGTTGTGCA
AAAAAGCGGTTAGCTCCTTCGGTCCTCCGATCGTTGTCAGAAGTAAGTTGGCCGCAGTGTTATCACTCAT
GGTTATGGCAGCACTGCATAATTCTCTTACTGTCATGCCATCCGTAAGATGCTTTTCTGTGACTGGTGAG
TACTCAACCAAGTCATTCTGAGAATAGTGTATGCGGCGACCGAGTTGCTCTTGCCCGGCGTCAATACGGG
ATAATACCGCGCCACATAGCAGAACTTTAAAAGTGCTCATCATTGGAAAACGTTCTTCGGGGCGAAAACT
CTCAAGGATCTTACCACTGTTGAGATCCAGTTCGATGTAACCCACTCGTGCACCCAACTGATCTTCAGCA
TCTTTTACTTTCACCAGCGTTTCTGGGTGAGCAAAAACAGGAAGGCAAAATGCCGCAAAAAAGGGAATAA
GGGCGACACGGAAATGTTGAATACTCATACTCTTCCTTTTTCAATATTATTGAAGCATTTATCAGGGTTA
TTGTCTCATGAGCGGATACATATTTGAATGTATTTAGAAAAATAAACAAATAGGGGTTCCGCGCACATTT
CCCCGAAAAGTGCCACCTGACGTCGACGGATCGGGAGATCTCCCGATCCCCTATGGTGCACTCTCAGTAC
AATCTGCTCTGATGCCGCATAGTTAAGCCAGTATCTGCTCCCTGCTTGTGTGTTGGAGGTCGCTGAGTAG
TGCGCGAGCAAAATTTAAGCTACAACAAGGCAAGGCTTGACCGAC
