>Addgene plasmid #106066 | Opto-A2AR | depositor partial sequence | sequence record 200829 | Opto-A2AR
ATGAAAACGATCATCGCCCTGAGCTACATCTTCTGCCTGGTATTCGCCATGTACACCGATATAGAGATGA
ACAGGCTGGGAAAGGATAGCCTCATGAACGGGACCGAGGGCCCAAACTTCTACGTGCCTTTCTCCAACAA
GACGGGCGTGGTGCGCAGCCCCTTCGAGGCCCCGCAGTACTACCTGGCGGAGCCATGGCAGTTCTCCATG
CTGGCCGCCTACATGTTCCTGCTGATCATGCTTGGCTTCCCCATCAACTTCCTCACGCTGTACGTCGTGT
GGCTCAACAGCAACCTGCAGAACGTCCTCAACTACATCCTGCTCAACCTGGCCGTGGCCGACCTCTTCAT
GGTGTTCGGGGGCTTCACCACCACCCTCTACACCTCTCTGCACGGGTACTTCGTCTTTGGGCCCACGGGC
TGCAACCTGGAGGGCTTCTTTGCCACCTTGGGCGGTGAAATTGCACTGTGGTCCTTGGTGGTCCTGGCCA
TCGAGCGGTACGTGGTGGTGCGCATCCCGCTCCGGTACAATGGCTTGGTGACCGGCACGAGGGCCATCAT
GGGCGTCGCCTTCACCTGGGTCATGGCTCTGGCCTGTGCCGCGCCCCCCCTCGTCGGCTGGTCCAGGTAC
ATCCCGGAGGGCATGCAGTGCTCGTGCGGGATTGACTACTACACGCCCCACGAGGAAACCAACAATGAGT
CGTTCGTCATCTACATGTTCGTGGTCCACTTCATCATCCCCCTGATTGTCATATTCTTCTGCTACGGACG
GATCTTCCTGGCGGCGCGACGACAGCTGAAGCAGATGGAGAGCCAGCCTCTGCCGGGGGAGCGGGCACGG
TCCACACTGCAGAAGGAGGTCCATGCTCGCATGGTGATCATCATGGTCATCGCTTTCCTAATCTGCTGGC
TGCCCTACGCTGGGGTGGCGTTCTACATCTTCACCCATCAGGGCTCTGACTTTGGCCCCATCTTCATGAC
CATCCCGGCTTTCTTTGCCAAGACTTCTGCCGTCTACAACCCCGTCATCTACATCATGATGAACAAGCAG
TTCCGCCAGACCTTCCGCAAGATCATTCGCAGCCACGTCCTGAGGCAGCAAGAACCTTTCAAGGCAGCTG
GCACCAGTGCCCGGGTCTTGGCAGCTCATGGCAGTGACGGAGAGCAGGTCAGCCTCCGGCTCAACGGCCA
CCCGCCAGGAGTGTGGGCCAACGGCAGTGCTCCCCACCCTGAGCGGAGGCCCAATGGCTATGCCCTGGGG
CTGGTGAGTGGAGGGAGTGCCCAAGAGTCCCAGGGGAACACGGGCCTCCCAGACGTGGAGCTCCTTAGCC
ATGAGCTCAAGGGAGTGTGCCCAGAGCCCCCTGGCCTAGATGACCCCCTGGCCCAGGATGGAGCAGGAGT
GTCCACAGAAACCAGCCAAGTGGCGCCTGCCTAA
